>Addgene plasmid #229017 | pXPR_BRD051d_sgCiPELO #1 | addgene full sequence | sequence record 466027 | Addgene NGS Result
GTCGACGGATCGGGAGATCTCCCGATCCCCTATGGTGCACTCTCAGTACAATCTGCTCTGATGCCGCATA
GTTAAGCCAGTATCTGCTCCCTGCTTGTGTGTTGGAGGTCGCTGAGTAGTGCGCGAGCAAAATTTAAGCT
ACAACAAGGCAAGGCTTGACCGACAATTGCATGAAGAATCTGCTTAGGGTTAGGCGTTTTGCGCTGCTTC
GCGATGTACGGGCCAGATATACGCGTTGACATTGATTATTGACTAGTTATTAATAGTAATCAATTACGGG
GTCATTAGTTCATAGCCCATATATGGAGTTCCGCGTTACATAACTTACGGTAAATGGCCCGCCTGGCTGA
CCGCCCAACGACCCCCGCCCATTGACGTCAATAATGACGTATGTTCCCATAGTAACGCCAATAGGGACTT
TCCATTGACGTCAATGGGTGGAGTATTTACGGTAAACTGCCCACTTGGCAGTACATCAAGTGTATCATAT
GCCAAGTACGCCCCCTATTGACGTCAATGACGGTAAATGGCCCGCCTGGCATTATGCCCAGTACATGACC
TTATGGGACTTTCCTACTTGGCAGTACATCTACGTATTAGTCATCGCTATTACCATGGTGATGCGGTTTT
GGCAGTACATCAATGGGCGTGGATAGCGGTTTGACTCACGGGGATTTCCAAGTCTCCACCCCATTGACGT
CAATGGGAGTTTGTTTTGGCACCAAAATCAACGGGACTTTCCAAAATGTCGTAACAACTCCGCCCCATTG
ACGCAAATGGGCGGTAGGCGTGTACGGTGGGAGGTCTATATAAGCAGCGCGTTTTGCCTGTACTGGGTCT
CTCTGGTTAGACCAGATCTGAGCCTGGGAGCTCTCTGGCTAACTAGGGAACCCACTGCTTAAGCCTCAAT
AAAGCTTGCCTTGAGTGCTTCAAGTAGTGTGTGCCCGTCTGTTGTGTGACTCTGGTAACTAGAGATCCCT
CAGACCCTTTTAGTCAGTGTGGAAAATCTCTAGCAGTGGCGCCCGAACAGGGACTTGAAAGCGAAAGGGA
AACCAGAGGAGCTCTCTCGACGCAGGACTCGGCTTGCTGAAGCGCGCACGGCAAGAGGCGAGGGGCGGCG
ACTGGTGAGTACGCCAAAAATTTTGACTAGCGGAGGCTAGAAGGAGAGAGATGGGTGCGAGAGCGTCAGT
ATTAAGCGGGGGAGAATTAGATCGCGATGGGAAAAAATTCGGTTAAGGCCAGGGGGAAAGAAAAAATATA
AATTAAAACATATAGTATGGGCAAGCAGGGAGCTAGAACGATTCGCAGTTAATCCTGGCCTGTTAGAAAC
ATCAGAAGGCTGTAGACAAATACTGGGACAGCTACAACCATCCCTTCAGACAGGATCAGAAGAACTTAGA
TCATTATATAATACAGTAGCAACCCTCTATTGTGTGCATCAAAGGATAGAGATAAAAGACACCAAGGAAG
CTTTAGACAAGATAGAGGAAGAGCAAAACAAAAGTAAGACCACCGCACAGCAAGCGGCCGCTGATCTTCA
GACCTGGAGGAGGAGATATGAGGGACAATTGGAGAAGTGAATTATATAAATATAAAGTAGTAAAAATTGA
ACCATTAGGAGTAGCACCCACCAAGGCAAAGAGAAGAGTGGTGCAGAGAGAAAAAAGAGCAGTGGGAATA
GGAGCTTTGTTCCTTGGGTTCTTGGGAGCAGCAGGAAGCACTATGGGCGCAGCGTCAATGACGCTGACGG
TACAGGCCAGACAATTATTGTCTGGTATAGTGCAGCAGCAGAACAATTTGCTGAGGGCTATTGAGGCGCA
ACAGCATCTGTTGCAACTCACAGTCTGGGGCATCAAGCAGCTCCAGGCAAGAATCCTGGCTGTGGAAAGA
TACCTAAAGGATCAACAGCTCCTGGGGATTTGGGGTTGCTCTGGAAAACTCATTTGCACCACTGCTGTGC
CTTGGAATGCTAGTTGGAGTAATAAATCTCTGGAACAGATTTGGAATCACACGACCTGGATGGAGTGGGA
CAGAGAAATTAACAATTACACAAGCTTAATACACTCCTTAATTGAAGAATCGCAAAACCAGCAAGAAAAG
AATGAACAAGAATTATTGGAATTAGATAAATGGGCAAGTTTGTGGAATTGGTTTAACATAACAAATTGGC
TGTGGTATATAAAATTATTCATAATGATAGTAGGAGGCTTGGTAGGTTTAAGAATAGTTTTTGCTGTACT
TTCTATAGTGAATAGAGTTAGGCAGGGATATTCACCATTATCGTTTCAGACCCACCTCCCAACCCCGAGG
GGACCCGACAGGCCCGAAGGAATAGAAGAAGAAGGTGGAGAGAGAGACAGAGACAGATCCATTCGATTAG
TGAACGGATCGGCACTGCGTGCGCCAATTCTGCAGACAAATGGCAGTATTCATCCACAATTTTAAAAGAA
AAGGGGGGATTGGGGGGTACAGTGCAGGGGAAAGAATAGTAGACATAATAGCAACAGACATACAAACTAA
AGAATTACAAAAACAAATTACAAAAATTCAAAATTTTCGGGTTTATTACAGGGACAGCAGAGATCCAGTT
TGGTTAATTAAGGTACCGAGGGCCTATTTCCCATGATTCCTTCATATTTGCATATACGATACAAGGCTGT
TAGAGAGATAATTAGAATTAATTTGACTGTAAACACAAAGATATTAGTACAAAATACGTGACGTAGAAAG
TAATAATTTCTTGGGTAGTTTGCAGTTTTAAAATTATGTTTTAAAATGGACTATCATATGCTTACCGTAA
CTTGAAAGTATTTCGATTTCTTGGCTTTATATATCTTGTGGAAAGGACGAAACACCGCGCTGCGTCTAAC
AGGCTCGGTTTCAGAGCTACAGCAGAAATGCTGTAGCAAGTTGAAATAAGGCTAGTCCGTTATCAACTTG
AAAAAGTGGCACCGAGTCGGTGCTTTTTTGAATTCGCTAGCTAGGTCTTGAAAGGAGTGGGAATTGGCTC
CGGTGCCCGTCAGTGGGCAGAGCGCACATCGCCCACAGTCCCCGAGAAGTTGGGGGGAGGGGTCGGCAAT
TGATCCGGTGCCTAGAGAAGGTGGCGCGGGGTAAACTGGGAAAGTGATGTCGTGTACTGGCTCCGCCTTT
TTCCCGAGGGTGGGGGAGAACCGTATATAAGTGCAGTAGTCGCCGTGAACGTTCTTTTTCGCAACGGGTT
TGCCGCCAGAACACAGGACCGGTTCTAGCATCGATTGATCAACAAGTTTGTACAAAAAAGTTGGCATGGA
TGCTAAGTCACTAACTGCCTGGTCCCGGACACTGGTGACCTTCAAGGATGTATTTGTGGACTTCACCAGG
GAGGAGTGGAAGCTGCTGGACACTGCTCAGCAGATCGTGTACAGAAATGTGATGCTGGAGAACTATAAGA
ACCTGGTTTCCTTGGGTTATCAGCTTACTAAGCCAGATGTGATCCTCCGGTTGGAGAAGGGAGAAGAGCC
CGGCGGTTCCGGCGGAGGGTCGATGGACAAGAAGTACAGCATCGGCCTGGCCATCGGCACCAACTCTGTG
GGCTGGGCCGTGATCACCGACGAGTACAAGGTGCCCAGCAAGAAATTCAAGGTGCTGGGCAACACCGACC
GGCACAGCATCAAGAAGAACCTGATCGGCGCCCTGCTGTTCGACAGCGGAGAAACAGCCGAGGCCACCCG
GCTGAAGAGAACCGCCAGAAGAAGATACACCAGACGGAAGAACCGGATCTGCTATCTGCAAGAGATCTTC
AGCAACGAGATGGCCAAGGTGGACGACAGCTTCTTCCACAGACTGGAAGAGTCCTTCCTGGTGGAAGAGG
ATAAGAAGCACGAGCGGCACCCCATCTTCGGCAACATCGTGGACGAGGTGGCCTACCACGAGAAGTACCC
CACCATCTACCACCTGAGAAAGAAACTGGTGGACAGCACCGACAAGGCCGACCTGCGGCTGATCTATCTG
GCCCTGGCCCACATGATCAAGTTCCGGGGCCACTTCCTGATCGAGGGCGACCTGAACCCCGACAACAGCG
ACGTGGACAAGCTGTTCATCCAGCTGGTGCAGACCTACAACCAGCTGTTCGAGGAAAACCCCATCAACGC
CAGCGGCGTGGACGCCAAGGCCATCCTGTCTGCCAGACTGAGCAAGAGCAGACGGCTGGAAAATCTGATC
GCCCAGCTGCCCGGCGAGAAGAAGAATGGCCTGTTCGGCAACCTGATTGCCCTGAGCCTGGGCCTGACCC
CCAACTTCAAGAGCAACTTCGACCTGGCCGAGGATGCCAAACTGCAGCTGAGCAAGGACACCTACGACGA
CGACCTGGACAACCTGCTGGCCCAGATCGGCGACCAGTACGCCGACCTGTTTCTGGCCGCCAAGAACCTG
TCCGACGCCATCCTGCTGAGCGACATCCTGAGAGTGAACACCGAGATCACCAAGGCCCCCCTGAGCGCCT
CTATGATCAAGAGATACGACGAGCACCACCAGGACCTGACCCTGCTGAAAGCTCTCGTGCGGCAGCAGCT
GCCTGAGAAGTACAAAGAGATTTTCTTCGACCAGAGCAAGAACGGCTACGCCGGCTACATCGATGGCGGA
GCCAGCCAGGAAGAGTTCTACAAGTTCATCAAGCCCATCCTGGAAAAGATGGACGGCACCGAGGAACTGC
TCGTGAAGCTGAACAGAGAGGACCTGCTGCGGAAGCAGCGGACCTTCGACAACGGCAGCATCCCCCACCA
GATCCACCTGGGAGAGCTGCACGCCATTCTGCGGCGGCAGGAAGATTTTTACCCATTCCTGAAGGACAAC
CGGGAAAAGATCGAGAAGATCCTGACCTTCCGCATCCCCTACTACGTGGGCCCTCTGGCCAGGGGAAACA
GCAGATTCGCCTGGATGACCAGAAAGAGCGAGGAAACCATCACCCCCTGGAACTTCGAGGAAGTGGTGGA
CAAGGGCGCCAGCGCCCAGAGCTTCATCGAGCGGATGACCAACTTCGATAAGAACCTGCCCAACGAGAAG
GTGCTGCCCAAGCACAGCCTGCTGTACGAGTACTTCACCGTGTACAACGAGCTGACCAAAGTGAAATACG
TGACCGAGGGAATGAGAAAGCCCGCCTTCCTGAGCGGCGAGCAGAAAAAAGCCATCGTGGACCTGCTGTT
CAAGACCAACCGGAAAGTGACCGTGAAGCAGCTGAAAGAGGACTACTTCAAGAAAATCGAGTGCTTCGAC
TCCGTGGAAATCTCCGGCGTGGAAGATCGGTTCAACGCCTCCCTGGGCACATACCACGATCTGCTGAAAA
TTATCAAGGACAAGGACTTCCTGGACAATGAGGAAAACGAGGACATTCTGGAAGATATCGTGCTGACCCT
GACACTGTTTGAGGACAGAGAGATGATCGAGGAACGGCTGAAAACCTATGCCCACCTGTTCGACGACAAA
GTGATGAAGCAGCTGAAGCGGCGGAGATACACCGGCTGGGGCAGGCTGAGCCGGAAGCTGATCAACGGCA
TCCGGGACAAGCAGTCCGGCAAGACAATCCTGGATTTCCTGAAGTCCGACGGCTTCGCCAACAGAAACTT
CATGCAGCTGATCCACGACGACAGCCTGACCTTTAAAGAGGACATCCAGAAAGCCCAGGTGTCCGGCCAG
GGCGATAGCCTGCACGAGCACATTGCCAATCTGGCCGGCAGCCCCGCCATTAAGAAGGGCATCCTGCAGA
CAGTGAAGGTGGTGGACGAGCTCGTGAAAGTGATGGGCCGGCACAAGCCCGAGAACATCGTGATCGAAAT
GGCCAGAGAGAACCAGACCACCCAGAAGGGACAGAAGAACAGCCGCGAGAGAATGAAGCGGATCGAAGAG
GGCATCAAAGAGCTGGGCAGCCAGATCCTGAAAGAACACCCCGTGGAAAACACCCAGCTGCAGAACGAGA
AGCTGTACCTGTACTACCTGCAGAATGGGCGGGATATGTACGTGGACCAGGAACTGGACATCAACCGGCT
GTCCGACTACGATGTGGACGCTATCGTGCCTCAGAGCTTTCTGAAGGACGACTCCATCGATAACAAAGTG
CTGACTCGGAGCGACAAGAACCGGGGCAAGAGCGACAACGTGCCCTCCGAAGAGGTCGTGAAGAAGATGA
AGAACTACTGGCGCCAGCTGCTGAATGCCAAGCTGATTACCCAGAGGAAGTTCGACAATCTGACCAAGGC
CGAGAGAGGCGGCCTGAGCGAACTGGATAAGGCCGGCTTCATCAAGAGACAGCTGGTGGAAACCCGGCAG
ATCACAAAGCACGTGGCACAGATCCTGGACTCCCGGATGAACACTAAGTACGACGAGAACGACAAACTGA
TCCGGGAAGTGAAAGTGATCACCCTGAAGTCCAAGCTGGTGTCCGATTTCCGGAAGGATTTCCAGTTTTA
CAAAGTGCGCGAGATCAACAACTACCACCACGCCCACGACGCCTACCTGAACGCCGTCGTGGGAACCGCC
CTGATCAAAAAGTACCCTAAGCTGGAAAGCGAGTTCGTGTACGGCGACTACAAGGTGTACGACGTGCGGA
AGATGATCGCCAAGAGCGAGCAGGAAATCGGCAAGGCTACCGCCAAGTACTTCTTCTACAGCAACATCAT
GAACTTTTTCAAGACCGAGATTACCCTGGCCAACGGCGAGATCCGGAAGCGGCCTCTGATCGAGACAAAC
GGCGAAACAGGCGAGATCGTGTGGGATAAGGGCCGGGACTTTGCCACCGTGCGGAAAGTGCTGTCTATGC
CCCAAGTGAATATCGTGAAAAAGACCGAGGTGCAGACAGGCGGCTTCAGCAAAGAGTCTATCCTGCCCAA
GAGGAACAGCGACAAGCTGATCGCCAGAAAGAAGGACTGGGACCCTAAGAAGTACGGCGGCTTCGACAGC
CCCACCGTGGCCTATTCTGTGCTGGTGGTGGCCAAAGTGGAAAAGGGCAAGTCCAAGAAACTGAAGAGTG
TGAAAGAGCTGCTGGGGATCACCATCATGGAAAGAAGCAGCTTCGAGAAGAATCCCATCGACTTTCTGGA
AGCCAAGGGCTACAAAGAAGTGAAAAAGGACCTGATCATCAAGCTGCCTAAGTACTCCCTGTTCGAGCTG
GAAAACGGCCGGAAGAGAATGCTGGCCTCTGCCGGCGAACTGCAGAAGGGAAACGAACTGGCCCTGCCCT
CCAAATATGTGAACTTCCTGTACCTGGCCAGCCACTATGAGAAGCTGAAGGGCTCCCCCGAGGATAATGA
GCAGAAACAGCTGTTTGTGGAACAGCACAAACACTACCTGGACGAGATCATCGAGCAGATCAGCGAGTTC
TCCAAGAGAGTGATCCTGGCCGACGCTAATCTGGACAAGGTGCTGAGCGCCTACAACAAGCACAGAGACA
AGCCTATCAGAGAGCAGGCCGAGAATATCATCCACCTGTTTACCCTGACCAATCTGGGAGCCCCTGCCGC
CTTCAAGTACTTTGACACCACCATCGACCGGAAGAGGTACACCAGCACCAAAGAGGTGCTGGACGCCACC
CTGATCCACCAGAGCATCACCGGCCTGTACGAGACACGGATCGACCTGTCTCAGCTGGGAGGCGACGCCT
ATCCCTATGACGTGCCCGATTATGCCAGCCTGGGCAGCGGCTCCCCCAAGAAAAAACGCAAGGTGGAAGA
TCCTAAGAAAAAGCGGAAAGTGGACGGCATTGGTAGTGGGAGCAACGGCAGCAGCGGATCCGGCGCAACA
AACTTCTCTCTGCTGAAACAAGCCGGAGATGTCGAAGAGAATCCTGGACCGGGCGGATCGATGAAAAAGC
CTGAACTCACCGCGACGTCTGTCGAGAAGTTTCTGATCGAAAAGTTCGACAGCGTGTCCGACCTGATGCA
GCTCTCGGAGGGCGAAGAATCTCGTGCTTTCAGCTTCGATGTAGGAGGGCGTGGATATGTCCTGCGGGTA
AATAGCTGCGCCGATGGTTTCTACAAAGATCGTTATGTTCATCGGCACTTTGCATCGGCCGCGCTCCCGA
TTCCGGAAGTGCTTGACATTGGGGAATTTAGCGAGAGCCTGACCTATTGCATCTCCCGCCGTGCACAGGG
TGTCACGTTGCAAGACCTGCCTGAAACCGAACTGCCCGCTGTTCTGCAGCCGGTCGCGGAGGCCATGGAT
GCGATCGCTGCGGCCGATCTTAGCCAGACGAGCGGGTTCGGCCCATTCGGACCGCAAGGAATCGGTCAAT
ACACTACGTGGCGTGATTTCATATGCGCGATTGCTGATCCCCATGTGTATCACTGGCAAACTGTGATGGA
CGACACCGTCAGTGCGTCCGTCGCGCAGGCTCTCGATGAGCTGATGCTTTGGGCCGAGGACTGCCCCGAA
GTCCGGCACCTCGTGCACGCGGATTTCGGCTCCAACAATGTCCTGACGGACAATGGCCGCATAACAGCGG
TCATTGACTGGAGCGAGGCGATGTTCGGGGATTCCCAATACGAGGTCGCCAACATCTTCTTCTGGAGGCC
GTGGTTGGCTTGTATGGAGCAGCAGACGCGCTACTTCGAGCGGAGGCATCCGGAGCTTGCAGGATCGCCG
CGGCTCCGGGCGTATATGCTCCGCATTGGTCTTGACCAACTCTATCAGAGCTTGGTTGACGGCAATTTCG
ATGATGCAGCTTGGGCGCAGGGTCGATGCGACGCAATCGTCCGATCCGGAGCCGGGACTGTCGGGCGTAC
ACAAATCGCCCGCAGAAGCGCGGCCGTCTGGACCGATGGCTGTGTAGAAGTACTCGCCGATAGTGGAAAC
CGACGCCCCAGCACTCGTCCGAGGGCAAAGGAATGAGTTAACACGCGTTAAGTCGACAATCAACCTCTGG
ATTACAAAATTTGTGAAAGATTGACTGGTATTCTTAACTATGTTGCTCCTTTTACGCTATGTGGATACGC
TGCTTTAATGCCTTTGTATCATGCTATTGCTTCCCGTATGGCTTTCATTTTCTCCTCCTTGTATAAATCC
TGGTTGCTGTCTCTTTATGAGGAGTTGTGGCCCGTTGTCAGGCAACGTGGCGTGGTGTGCACTGTGTTTG
CTGACGCAACCCCCACTGGTTGGGGCATTGCCACCACCTGTCAGCTCCTTTCCGGGACTTTCGCTTTCCC
CCTCCCTATTGCCACGGCGGAACTCATCGCCGCCTGCCTTGCCCGCTGCTGGACAGGGGCTCGGCTGTTG
GGCACTGACAATTCCGTGGTGTTGTCGGGGAAATCATCGTCCTTTCCTTGGCTGCTCGCCTGTGTTGCCA
CCTGGATTCTGCGCGGGACGTCCTTCTGCTACGTCCCTTCGGCCCTCAATCCAGCGGACCTTCCTTCCCG
CGGCCTGCTGCCGGCTCTGCGGCCTCTTCCGCGTCTTCGCCTTCGCCCTCAGACGAGTCGGATCTCCCTT
TGGGCCGCCTCCCCGCCTCGAGGTCGACTTTAAGACCAATGACTTACAAGGCAGCTGTAGATCTTAGCCA
CTTTTTAAAAGAAAAGGGGGGACTGGAAGGGCTAATTCACTCCCAACGAAGACAAGATCTGCTTTTTGCT
TGTACTGGGTCTCTCTGGTTAGACCAGATCTGAGCCTGGGAGCTCTCTGGCTAACTAGGGAACCCACTGC
TTAAGCCTCAATAAAGCTTGCCTTGAGTGCTTCAAGTAGTGTGTGCCCGTCTGTTGTGTGACTCTGGTAA
CTAGAGATCCCTCAGACCCTTTTAGTCAGTGTGGAAAATCTCTAGCAGGGCCGTTTAAACCCGCTGATCA
GCCTCGACTGTGCCTTCTAGTTGCCAGCCATCTGTTGTTTGCCCCTCCCCCGTGCCTTCCTTGACCCTGG
AAGGTGCCACTCCCACTGTCCTTTCCTAATAAAATGAGGAAATTGCATCGCATTGTCTGAGTAGGTGTCA
TTCTATTCTGGGGGGTGGGGTGGGGCAGGACAGCAAGGGGGAGGATTGGGAAGACAATAGCAGGCATGCT
GGGGATGCGGTGGGCTCTATGGCTTCTGAGGCGGAAAGAACCAGCTGGGGCTCTAGGGGGTATCCCC
[124 nt withheld, positions 10078-10201]
C
[91 nt withheld, positions 10203-10293]
A
[49 nt withheld, positions 10295-10343]
CCTTTGACGTTGGAGTCCACGTTCTTT
[37 nt withheld, positions 10371-10407]
ACCCTATCTCGGTCTATTCTTTTGATTTATAAGGGATTTTGCCGATTTCGGCCTATTGGTTAAAAAATGA
GCTGATTTAACAAAAATTTAACGCGAATTAATTCTGTGGAATGTGTGTCAGTTAGGGTGTGGAAAGTCCC
CAGGCTCCCCAGCAGGCAGAAGTATGCAAAGCATGCATCTCAATTAGTCAGCAACCAGGTGTGGAAAGTC
CCCAGGCTCCCCAGCAGGCAGAAGTATGCAAAGCATGCATCTCAATTAGTCAGCAACCATAGTCCCGCCC
CTAACTCCGCCCATCCCGCCCCTAACTCCGCCCAGTTCCGCCCATTCTCCGCCCCATGGCTGACTAATTT
TTTTTATTTATGCAGAGGCCGAGGCCGCCTCTGCCTCTGAGCTATTCCAGAAGTAGTGAGGAGGCTTTTT
TGGAGGCCTAGGCTTTTGCAAAAAGCTCCCGGGAGCTTGTATATCCATTTTCGGATCTGATCAGCACGTG
TTGACAATTAATCATCGGCATAGTATATCGGCATAGTATAATACGACAAGGTGAGGAACTAAACCATGGC
CAAGTTGACCAGTGCCGTTCCGGTGCTCACCGCGCGCGACGTCGCCGGAGCGGTCGAGTTCTGGACCGAC
CGGCTCGGGTTCTCCCGGGACTTCGTGGAGGACGACTTCGCCGGTGTGGTCCGGGACGACGTGACCCTGT
TCATCAGCGCGGTCCAGGACCAGGTGGTGCCGGACAACACCCTGGCCTGGGTGTGGGTGCGCGGCCTGGA
CGAGCTGTACGCCGAGTGGTCGGAGGTCGTGTCCACGAACTTCCGGGACGCCTCCGGGCCGGCCATGACC
GAGATCGGCGAGCAGCCGTGGGGGCGGGAGTTCGCCCTGCGCGACCCGGCCGGCAACTGCGTGCACTTCG
TGGCCGAGGAGCAGGACTGACACGTGCTACGAGATTTCGATTCCACCGCCGCCTTCTATGAAAGGTTGGG
CTTCGGAATCGTTTTCCGGGACGCCGGCTGGATGATCCTCCAGCGCGGGGATCTCATGCTGGAGTTCTTC
GCCCACCCCAACTTGTTTATTGCAGCTTATAATGGTTACAAATAAAGCAATAGCATCACAAATTTCACAA
ATAAAGCATTTTTTTCACTGCATTCTAGTTGTGGTTTGTCCAAACTCATCAATGTATCTTATCATGTCTG
TATACCGTCGACCTCTAGCTAGAGCTTGGCGTAATCATGGTCATAGCTGTTTCCTGTGTGAAATTGTTAT
CCGCTCACAATTCCACACAACATACGAGCCGGAAGCATAAAGTGTAAAGCCTGGGGTGCCTAATGAGTGA
GCTAACTCACATTAATTGCGTTGCGCTCACTGCCCGCTTTCCAGTCGGGAAACCTGTCGTGCCAGCTGCA
TTAATGAATCGGCCAACGCGCGGGGAGAGGCGGTTTGCGTATTGGGCGCTCTTCCGCTTCCTCGCTCACT
GACTCGCTGCGCTCGGTCGTTCGGCTGCGGCGAGCGGTATCAGCTCACTCAAAGGCGGTAATACGGTTAT
CCACAGAATCAGGGGATAACGCAGGAAAGAACATGTGAGCAAAAGGCCAGCAAAAGGCCAGGAACCGTAA
AAAGGCCGCGTTGCTGGCGTTTTTCCATAGGCTCCGCCCCCCTGACGAGCATCACAAAAATCGACGCTCA
AGTCAGAGGTGGCGAAACCCGACAGGACTATAAAGATACCAGGCGTTTCCCCCTGGAAGCTCCCTCGTGC
GCTCTCCTGTTCCGACCCTGCCGCTTACCGGATACCTGTCCGCCTTTCTCCCTTCGGGAAGCGTGGCGCT
TTCTCATAGCTCACGCTGTAGGTATCTCAGTTCGGTGTAGGTCGTTCGCTCCAAGCTGGGCTGTGTGCAC
GAACCCCCCGTTCAGCCCGACCGCTGCGCCTTATCCGGTAACTATCGTCTTGAGTCCAACCCGGTAAGAC
ACGACTTATCGCCACTGGCAGCAGCCACTGGTAACAGGATTAGCAGAGCGAGGTATGTAGGCGGTGCTAC
AGAGTTCTTGAAGTGGTGGCCTAACTACGGCTACACTAGAAGAACAGTATTTGGTATCTGCGCTCTGCTG
AAGCCAGTTACCTTCGGAAAAAGAGTTGGTAGCTCTTGATCCGGCAAACAAACCACCGCTGGTAGCGGTG
GTTTTTTTGTTTGCAAGCAGCAGATTACGCGCAGAAAAAAAGGATCTCAAGAAGATCCTTTGATCTTTTC
TACGGGGTCTGACGCTCAGTGGAACGAAAACTCACGTTAAGGGATTTTGGTCATGAGATTATCAAAAAGG
ATCTTCACCTAGATCCTTTTAAATTAAAAATGAAGTTTTAAATCAATCTAAAGTATATATGAGTAAACTT
GGTCTGACAGTTACCAATGCTTAATCAGTGAGGCACCTATCTCAGCGATCTGTCTATTTCGTTCATCCAT
AGTTGCCTGACTCCCCGTCGTGTAGATAACTACGATACGGGAGGGCTTACCATCTGGCCCCAGTGCTGCA
ATGATACCGCGAGACCCACGCTCACCGGCTCCAGATTTATCAGCAATAAACCAGCCAGCCGGAAGGGCCG
AGCGCAGAAGTGGTCCTGCAACTTTATCCGCCTCCATCCAGTCTATTAATTGTTGCCGGGAAGCTAGAGT
AAGTAGTTCGCCAGTTAATAGTTTGCGCAACGTTGTTGCCATTGCTACAGGCATCGTGGTGTCACGCTCG
TCGTTTGGTATGGCTTCATTCAGCTCCGGTTCCCAACGATCAAGGCGAGTTACATGATCCCCCATGTTGT
GCAAAAAAGCGGTTAGCTCCTTCGGTCCTCCGATCGTTGTCAGAAGTAAGTTGGCCGCAGTGTTATCACT
CATGGTTATGGCAGCACTGCATAATTCTCTTACTGTCATGCCATCCGTAAGATGCTTTTCTGTGACTGGT
GAGTACTCAACCAAGTCATTCTGAGAATAGTGTATGCGGCGACCGAGTTGCTCTTGCCCGGCGTCAATAC
GGGATAATACCGCGCCACATAGCAGAACTTTAAAAGTGCTCATCATTGGAAAACGTTCTTCGGGGCGAAA
ACTCTCAAGGATCTTACCGCTGTTGAGATCCAGTTCGATGTAACCCACTCGTGCACCCAACTGATCTTCA
GCATCTTTTACTTTCACCAGCGTTTCTGGGTGAGCAAAAACAGGAAGGCAAAATGCCGCAAAAAAGGGAA
TAAGGGCGACACGGAAATGTTGAATACTCATACTCTTCCTTTTTCAATATTATTGAAGCATTTATCAGGG
TTATTGTCTCATGAGCGGATACATATTTGAATGTATTTAGAAAAATAAACAAATAGGGGTTCCGCGCACA
TTTCCCCGAAAAGTGCCACCTGAC
Features (pLannotate 1.2.2; 35 found; start..end, strand, type, name):
     31..83      -  misc_feature   bom (fragment): basis of mobility region from pBR322
    238..617     +  enhancer       CMV enhancer: human cytomegalovirus immediate early enhancer
    618..817     +  promoter       CMV promoter: human cytomegalovirus (CMV) immediate early promoter
    835..1015    +  LTR            5' LTR (truncated): truncated 5' long terminal repeat (LTR) from HIV-1
   1062..1187    +  misc_feature   HIV-1 Ψ: packaging signal of human immunodeficiency virus type 1
   1171..1534    +  CDS            HIV-1 gag (fragment): gag protein from human immunodeficiency virus 1; gag
   1680..1913    +  misc_feature   RRE: The Rev response element (RRE) of HIV-1 allows for Rev-dependent mRNA export from the nucleus to the cytoplasm.
   2290..2390    +  CDS            Rev (fragment): human immunodeficiency virus 1 (HIV-1) Rev protein; rev; enhances nuclear export of unspliced and incompletely spliced viral mRNAs
   2440..2557    +  misc_feature   cPPT/CTS: central polypurine tract and central termination sequence of HIV-1
   2608..2848    +  promoter       U6 promoter: RNA polymerase III promoter for human U6 snRNA
   2904..2963    +  misc_RNA       gRNA scaffold (fragment): guide RNA scaffold for the Streptococcus pyogenes CRISPR/Cas9 system
   2981..2999    +  CDS            small t antigen (fragment): SV40 (simian virus 40) small t antigen
   3025..3236    +  promoter       EF-1α core promoter: core promoter for human elongation factor EF-1α
   3263..3280    +  protein_bind   attB1 (fragment): mutant version of attB; core recombination site for the Gateway® BP reaction BP Clonase™
   3316..3501    +  CDS            KRAB: Krüppel-associated box (KRAB) transcriptional repression domain from the human zinc finger protein ZNF10 (Margolin et al., 1994)
   3523..7626    +  CDS            Cas9: Cas9 (Csn1) endonuclease from the Streptococcus pyogenes Type II CRISPR/Cas system generates RNA-guided double strand breaks in DNA
   7831..8854    +  CDS            HygR (fragment): aminoglycoside phosphotransferase from E. coli; aph(4)-Ia; confers resistance to hygromycin
   8878..9466    +  misc_feature   WPRE: woodchuck hepatitis virus posttranscriptional regulatory element
   9480..9542    +  CDS            nef (fragment): NEF_HV1Z2 - Experimental evidence at protein level: Swiss-Prot protein existence level 1. Extracellular Nef protein targets CD4(+) T-lymphocytes for apoptosis by interacting with CXCR4 surface receptors. From Human immunodeficiency virus type 1 group M subtype D (isolate Z2/CDC-Z34) (HIV-1).
   9544..9777    +  LTR            3' LTR (ΔU3): self-inactivating 3' long terminal repeat (LTR) from HIV-1
   9808..10032   +  polyA_signal   bGH poly(A) signal: bovine growth hormone polyadenylation signal
  10036..10057   +  promoter       SV40 promoter (fragment): SV40 enhancer and early promoter
  10078..10506   +  rep_origin     f1 ori (sequence partly withheld): f1 bacteriophage origin of replication; arrow indicates direction of (+) strand synthesis
  10520..10849   +  promoter       SV40 promoter: SV40 enhancer and early promoter
  10897..10944   +  promoter       EM7 promoter: synthetic bacterial promoter&nbsp
  10963..11337   +  CDS            BleoR: antibiotic-binding protein; Sh ble from Streptoalloteichus hindustanus; confers resistance to bleomycin, phleomycin, and Zeocin™
  11347..11472   +  CDS            ble (fragment): BLE_KLEPN - Experimental evidence at protein level: Swiss-Prot protein existence level 1. Binding protein with a strong affinity to the bleomycin family of antibiotics. Binds to CL990; an antimitotic-antibiotic compound. From Klebsiella pneumoniae.
  11467..11588   +  polyA_signal   SV40 poly(A) signal: SV40 polyadenylation signal
  11659..11681   -  protein_bind   lac operator (fragment): The lac repressor binds to the lac operator to inhibit transcription in E. coli. This inhibition can be relieved by adding lactose or isopropyl-β-D-thiogalactopyranoside (IPTG). lac repressor encoded by lacI
  11685..11715   -  promoter       lac promoter: promoter for the E. coli lac operon
  11730..11751   -  protein_bind   CAP binding site: CAP binding activates transcription in the presence of cAMP. E. coli catabolite activator protein
  11764..11856   -  CDS            lacI (fragment): lac repressor; lacI; The lac repressor binds to the lac operator to inhibit transcription in E. coli. This inhibition can be relieved by adding lactose or isopropyl-β-D-thiogalactopyranoside (IPTG).
  12039..12627   -  rep_origin     ori: high-copy-number ColE1/pMB1/pBR322/pUC origin of replication
  12798..13658   -  CDS            AmpR: β-lactamase; bla; confers resistance to ampicillin, carbenicillin, and related antibiotics
  13659..13763   -  promoter       AmpR promoter: bla
