[The description below was written by a language model from this plasmid's Addgene catalogue record and pLannotate feature annotations shown in this document.]
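Description:
pXPR_BRD051d_sgCiPELO #1 is an all-in-one CRISPR interference plasmid built on the pXPR_BRD051 backbone, carrying a single guide RNA directed against human PELO. The catalogue lists it as a mammalian expression/CRISPR vector, and the feature table shows the architecture of a third-generation, self-inactivating HIV-1 lentiviral transfer vector. A CMV enhancer/promoter is fused to a truncated 5' LTR, followed by the Ψ packaging signal, RRE and cPPT/CTS, with a WPRE and a ΔU3 3' LTR closing the proviral region ahead of a bGH polyadenylation signal. In bacteria the roughly 13.8 kb plasmid replicates from a high-copy ColE1/pUC-type origin and is selected with ampicillin. The backbone also carries an f1 origin and an SV40/EM7-driven bleomycin/Zeocin resistance cassette that lies outside the LTRs.

Between the LTRs are two expression units. A human U6 RNA polymerase III promoter drives the PELO-targeting spacer joined to a Streptococcus pyogenes guide RNA scaffold. Downstream, an EF-1α core promoter drives a KRAB repression domain (from ZNF10) placed just upstream of an S. pyogenes Cas9 coding sequence, followed by a hygromycin resistance gene. The annotation labels the nuclease simply as Cas9. Given the stated CRISPRi purpose it is presumably a catalytically dead variant, but the record does not confirm this. It also does not annotate the element linking Cas9 to HygR. Recruiting KRAB-Cas9 to the PELO locus is intended to silence transcription rather than cut DNA, with hygromycin selecting cells that carry the construct. The associated publication concerns the dependence of 9p21.3-deleted or MSI-H cancers with SKI complex loss on PELO, which fits its use for PELO knockdown in human cancer cell models.
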