Addgene plasmid #229017: pXPR_BRD051d_sgCiPELO #1
Purpose: Expression of CRISPRi PELO sgRNA #1
Depositing lab: Francisca Vazquez. Depositing organization: Broad Institute. Publication: SKI complex loss renders 9p21.3-deleted or MSI-H cancers dependent on PELO. Borck PC, Boyle I, Jankovic K, Bick N, Foster K, Lau AC, Parker-Burns LI, Lubicki DA, Li T, Borah AA, Lofaso NJ, Das Sharma S, Chan T, Kishen RV, Adeagbo A, Raghavan S, Aquilanti E, Prensner JR, Krill-Burger JM, Golub TR, Campbell CD, Dempster JM, Chan EM, Vazquez F. Nature. 2025 Feb 5. doi: 10.1038/s41586-024-08509-3. PubMed 39910293.
Backbone
  Vector backbone: pXPR_BRD051
  Vector type: Mammalian Expression, CRISPR
  Selectable markers: Hygromycin
Growth in bacteria
  Bacterial resistance: Ampicillin, 100 μg/mL
  Growth temperature: 37°C
  Growth strain: NEB Stable
  Copy number: Unknown
Gene/Insert
  Gene/Insert name: PELO
  gRNA/shRNA sequence: CGCTGCGTCTAACAGGCTCG
  Species: H. sapiens (human)
  Entrez Gene: PELO (a.k.a. CGI-17, PRO1770)
Terms and licenses: Academic/Nonprofit Terms; Industry Terms: Not Available to Industry
How to cite: pXPR_BRD051d_sgCiPELO #1 was a gift from Francisca Vazquez (Addgene plasmid # 229017 ; http://n2t.net/addgene:229017 ; RRID:Addgene_229017)
